Addgene plasmid #142152: TFORF0153
Purpose: Lentiviral vector for overexpressing transcription factor ORFs with unique 24-bp barcodes. Barcodes facilitate identification of transcription factors in pooled screens.
Depositing lab: Feng Zhang. Depositing organization: Broad Institute. Publication: A transcription factor atlas of directed differentiation. Joung J, Ma S, Tay T, Geiger-Schuller KR, Kirchgatterer PC, Verdine VK, Guo B, Arias-Garcia MA, Allen WE, Singh A, Kuksenko O, Abudayyeh OO, Gootenberg JS, Fu Z, Macrae RK, Buenrostro JD, Regev A, Zhang F. Cell. 2023 Jan 5;186(1):209-229.e26. doi: 10.1016/j.cell.2022.11.026. PubMed 36608654.
Backbone
  Vector backbone: pLX_TRC317
  Backbone manufacturer: Broad Institute Genetic Perturbation Platform
  Backbone size w/o insert (bp): 8264
  Vector type: Mammalian Expression, Lentiviral
  Selectable markers: Puromycin
Growth in bacteria
  Bacterial resistance: Ampicillin, 100 μg/mL
  Growth temperature: 37°C
  Growth strain: NEB Stable
  Copy number: High Copy
Gene/Insert
  Gene/Insert name: THAP6
  Species: H. sapiens (human)
  Insert size (bp): 584
  Entrez Gene: THAP6 (a.k.a. MGC30052)
  Promoter: EF1a
  Cloning method: Unknown
  Sequencing primers: 5′ GGGTGGAGACTGAAGTTAGGCCAG; 3′ CACATAGCGTAAAAGGAGCAACATAG
Terms and licenses: Academic/Nonprofit Terms; Industry Terms: Not Available to Industry
Depositor comments: XM_005262774,ENST00000507556 . The transcription factor ORF portion of this plasmid was synthesized by Genewiz. Please test multiple small colonies in case of plasmid recombination. To make this collection available in a timely manner, a portion of this collection was not fully sequenced by Addgene. If an Addgene verified full plasmid sequence is not available, please contact us prior to placing an order to request the full sequence.
How to cite: TFORF0153 was a gift from Feng Zhang (Addgene plasmid # 142152 ; http://n2t.net/addgene:142152 ; RRID:Addgene_142152)
