[The description below was written by a language model from this plasmid's Addgene catalogue record and pLannotate feature annotations shown in this document.]
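Description:
TFORF0153 is a third-generation-style, self-inactivating lentiviral expression plasmid built on the pLX_TRC317 backbone. It belongs to a barcoded transcription factor ORF collection and carries the human THAP6 open reading frame. In bacteria it is maintained through a high-copy ColE1/pUC-type origin and selected with ampicillin via the β-lactamase gene. An f1 origin and remnants of a lac/lacZα cloning region flanked by T7 and T3 promoters are also present in the backbone. The sequenced record is 8,848 nt, which matches the stated backbone plus a 584-bp insert.

The viral genome is transcribed from an RSV promoter fused to a truncated HIV-1 5' LTR. This is followed by the Ψ packaging signal with a gag fragment, the Rev response element for Rev-dependent nuclear export, and a cPPT/CTS element. It ends in a ΔU3 3' LTR, which inactivates the LTR promoter after integration, with an SV40 polyadenylation signal downstream. Two expression units sit between the LTRs. An SV40 early promoter drives puromycin N-acetyltransferase for selection of transduced mammalian cells, and the strong constitutive EF-1α promoter drives THAP6. A WPRE lies downstream of the ORF to enhance transcript stability and expression. The annotation matches only part of the insert to the Swiss-Prot THAP6 entry, and the depositor notes indicate that a specific transcript isoform was synthesized. The unique 24-bp barcode described in the catalogue entry is not annotated as a feature, so its position is not given in the record.

The plasmid is intended for producing lentivirus to overexpress THAP6. The barcode allows the transcription factor to be identified in pooled overexpression screens, such as those studying directed differentiation. The depositor warns that the plasmid may recombine during propagation.
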