Features (pLannotate 1.2.2; 31 found; start..end, strand, type, name):
      5..231     +  promoter       RSV promoter: Rous sarcoma virus enhancer/promoter
    232..412     +  LTR            5' LTR (truncated): truncated 5' long terminal repeat (LTR) from HIV-1
    459..584     +  misc_feature   HIV-1 Ψ: packaging signal of human immunodeficiency virus type 1
    568..931     +  CDS            HIV-1 gag (fragment): gag protein from human immunodeficiency virus 1; gag
   1077..1310    +  misc_feature   RRE: The Rev response element (RRE) of HIV-1 allows for Rev-dependent mRNA export from the nucleus to the cytoplasm.
   1687..1713    +  CDS            Rev (fragment): human immunodeficiency virus 1 (HIV-1) Rev protein; rev; enhances nuclear export of unspliced and incompletely spliced viral mRNAs
   1720..1743    +  promoter       SV40 promoter (fragment): SV40 early promoter
   1744..1815    +  promoter       SV40 promoter (fragment): SV40 enhancer and early promoter
   1839..1974    +  rep_origin     SV40 ori: SV40 origin of replication
   2020..2616    +  CDS            PuroR (fragment): puromycin N-acetyltransferase; pac from Streptomyces; confers resistance to puromycin
   2665..2782    +  misc_feature   cPPT/CTS: central polypurine tract and central termination sequence of HIV-1
   2847..2913    +  CDS            small t antigen (fragment): SV40 (simian virus 40) small t antigen
   2920..4098    +  promoter       EF-1α promoter: strong constitutive promoter for human elongation factor EF-1α
   4115..4534    +  CDS            THAP6 (fragment): THAP6_HUMAN - Experimental evidence at protein level: Swiss-Prot protein existence level 1. From Homo sapiens (Human).
   4610..4663    +  promoter       U6 promoter (fragment): RNA polymerase III promoter for human U6 snRNA
   4705..5293    +  misc_feature   WPRE: woodchuck hepatitis virus posttranscriptional regulatory element
   5344..5363    +  misc_feature   cPPT/CTS (fragment): central polypurine tract and central termination sequence of HIV-1
   5365..5598    +  LTR            3' LTR (ΔU3): self-inactivating 3' long terminal repeat (LTR) from HIV-1
   5676..5797    +  polyA_signal   SV40 poly(A) signal: SV40 polyadenylation signal
   5837..5972    +  rep_origin     SV40 ori: SV40 origin of replication
   5993..6011    -  promoter       T7 promoter: promoter for bacteriophage T7 RNA polymerase
   6019..6174    +  CDS            lacZα (fragment): LacZα fragment of β-galactosidase; lacZ fragment
   6179..6607    +  rep_origin     f1 ori (sequence partly withheld): f1 bacteriophage origin of replication; arrow indicates direction of (+) strand synthesis
   6660..6764    +  promoter       AmpR promoter: bla
   6765..7625    +  CDS            AmpR: β-lactamase; bla; confers resistance to ampicillin, carbenicillin, and related antibiotics
   7796..8384    +  rep_origin     ori: high-copy-number ColE1/pMB1/pBR322/pUC origin of replication
   8567..8659    +  CDS            lacI (fragment): lac repressor; lacI; The lac repressor binds to the lac operator to inhibit transcription in E. coli. This inhibition can be relieved by adding lactose or isopropyl-β-D-thiogalactopyranoside (IPTG).
   8672..8693    +  protein_bind   CAP binding site: CAP binding activates transcription in the presence of cAMP. E. coli catabolite activator protein
   8708..8738    +  promoter       lac promoter: promoter for the E. coli lac operon
   8746..8762    +  protein_bind   lac operator: The lac repressor binds to the lac operator to inhibit transcription in E. coli. This inhibition can be relieved by adding lactose or isopropyl-β-D-thiogalactopyranoside (IPTG). lac repressor encoded by lacI
   8807..8825    +  promoter       T3 promoter: promoter for bacteriophage T3 RNA polymerase
>Addgene plasmid #142152 | TFORF0153 | addgene full sequence | sequence record 397660 | Addgene NGS Result
TTAATGTAGTCTTATGCAATACTCTTGTAGTCTTGCAACATGGTAACGATGAGTTAGCAACATGCCTTAC
AAGGAGAGAAAAAGCACCGTGCATGCCGATTGGTGGAAGTAAGGTGGTACGATCGTGCCTTATTAGGAAG
GCAACAGACGGGTCTGACATGGATTGGACGAACCACTGAATTGCCGCATTGCAGAGATATTGTATTTAAG
TGCCTAGCTCGATACATAAACGGGTCTCTCTGGTTAGACCAGATCTGAGCCTGGGAGCTCTCTGGCTAAC
TAGGGAACCCACTGCTTAAGCCTCAATAAAGCTTGCCTTGAGTGCTTCAAGTAGTGTGTGCCCGTCTGTT
GTGTGACTCTGGTAACTAGAGATCCCTCAGACCCTTTTAGTCAGTGTGGAAAATCTCTAGCAGTGGCGCC
CGAACAGGGACTTGAAAGCGAAAGGGAAACCAGAGGAGCTCTCTCGACGCAGGACTCGGCTTGCTGAAGC
GCGCACGGCAAGAGGCGAGGGGCGGCGACTGGTGAGTACGCCAAAAATTTTGACTAGCGGAGGCTAGAAG
GAGAGAGATGGGTGCGAGAGCGTCAGTATTAAGCGGGGGAGAATTAGATCGCGATGGGAAAAAATTCGGT
TAAGGCCAGGGGGAAAGAAAAAATATAAATTAAAACATATAGTATGGGCAAGCAGGGAGCTAGAACGATT
CGCAGTTAATCCTGGCCTGTTAGAAACATCAGAAGGCTGTAGACAAATACTGGGACAGCTACAACCATCC
CTTCAGACAGGATCAGAAGAACTTAGATCATTATATAATACAGTAGCAACCCTCTATTGTGTGCATCAAA
GGATAGAGATAAAAGACACCAAGGAAGCTTTAGACAAGATAGAGGAAGAGCAAAACAAAAGTAAGACCAC
CGCACAGCAAGCGGCCGCTGATCTTCAGACCTGGAGGAGGAGATATGAGGGACAATTGGAGAAGTGAATT
ATATAAATATAAAGTAGTAAAAATTGAACCATTAGGAGTAGCACCCACCAAGGCAAAGAGAAGAGTGGTG
CAGAGAGAAAAAAGAGCAGTGGGAATAGGAGCTTTGTTCCTTGGGTTCTTGGGAGCAGCAGGAAGCACTA
TGGGCGCAGCGTCAATGACGCTGACGGTACAGGCCAGACAATTATTGTCTGGTATAGTGCAGCAGCAGAA
CAATTTGCTGAGGGCTATTGAGGCGCAACAGCATCTGTTGCAACTCACAGTCTGGGGCATCAAGCAGCTC
CAGGCAAGAATCCTGGCTGTGGAAAGATACCTAAAGGATCAACAGCTCCTGGGGATTTGGGGTTGCTCTG
GAAAACTCATTTGCACCACTGCTGTGCCTTGGAATGCTAGTTGGAGTAATAAATCTCTGGAACAGATTTG
GAATCACACGACCTGGATGGAGTGGGACAGAGAAATTAACAATTACACAAGCTTAATACACTCCTTAATT
GAAGAATCGCAAAACCAGCAAGAAAAGAATGAACAAGAATTATTGGAATTAGATAAATGGGCAAGTTTGT
GGAATTGGTTTAACATAACAAATTGGCTGTGGTATATAAAATTATTCATAATGATAGTAGGAGGCTTGGT
AGGTTTAAGAATAGTTTTTGCTGTACTTTCTATAGTGAATAGAGTTAGGCAGGGATATTCACCATTATCG
TTTCAGACCCACCTCCCAACCCCGAGGGGACCCATGCATTGCATCTCAATTAGTCAGCAACCAGGTGTGG
AAAGTCCCCAGGCTCCCCAGCAGGCAGAAGTATGCAAAGCATGCGTCTCAATTAGTCAGCAACCATAGTC
CCGCCCCTAACTCCGCCCATCCCGCCCCTAACTCCGCCCAGTTCCGCCCATTCTCCGCCCCATGGCTGAC
TAATTTTTTTTATTTATGCAGAGGCCGAGGCCGCCTCGGCCTCTGAGCTATTCCAGAAGTAGTGAGGAGG
CTTTTTTGGAGGCCTAGGCTTTTGCAAAAAGCTTTCTAGAGGTACCACCGGAGCTTACCATGACCGAGTA
CAAGCCCACGGTGCGCCTCGCCACCCGCGACGACGTCCCCAGGGCCGTACGCACCCTCGCCGCCGCGTTC
GCCGACTACCCCGCCACGCGCCACACCGTCGATCCGGACCGCCACATCGAGCGGGTCACCGAGCTGCAAG
AACTCTTCCTCACGCGCGTCGGGCTCGACATCGGCAAGGTGTGGGTCGCGGACGACGGCGCCGCCGTGGC
GGTCTGGACCACGCCGGAGAGCGTCGAAGCGGGGGCGGTGTTCGCCGAGATCGGCCCGCGCATGGCCGAG
TTGAGCGGTTCCCGGCTGGCCGCGCAGCAACAGATGGAAGGCCTCCTGGCGCCGCACCGGCCCAAGGAGC
CCGCGTGGTTCCTGGCCACCGTCGGCGTCTCGCCCGACCACCAGGGCAAGGGTCTGGGCAGCGCCGTCGT
GCTCCCCGGAGTGGAGGCGGCCGAGCGCGCCGGGGTGCCCGCCTTCCTGGAGACCTCCGCGCCCCGCAAC
CTCCCCTTCTACGAGCGGCTCGGCTTCACCGTCACCGCCGACGTCGAGGTGCCCGAAGGACCGCGCACCT
GGTGCATGACCCGCAAGCCCGGTGCCAGTTAACGAATTCTAGATCTTGAGACAAATGGCAGTATTCATCC
ACAATTTTAAAAGAAAAGGGGGGATTGGGGGGTACAGTGCAGGGGAAAGAATAGTAGACATAATAGCAAC
AGACATACAAACTAAAGAATTACAAAAACAAATTACAAAAATTCAAAATTTTCGGGTTTATTACAGGGAC
AGCAGAGATCCACTTTGGCGCCGGCTCGAGGCCTGCAGGTGCAAAGATGGATAAAGTTTTAAACAGAGAG
GAATCTTTGCAGCTAATGGACCTTCTAGGTCTTGAAAGGAGTGGGAATTGGCTCCGGTGCCCGTCAGTGG
GCAGAGCGCACATCGCCCACAGTCCCCGAGAAGTTGGGGGGAGGGGTCGGCAATTGAACCGGTGCCTAGA
GAAGGTGGCGCGGGGTAAACTGGGAAAGTGATGTCGTGTACTGGCTCCGCCTTTTTCCCGAGGGTGGGGG
AGAACCGTATATAAGTGCAGTAGTCGCCGTGAACGTTCTTTTTCGCAACGGGTTTGCCGCCAGAACACAG
GTAAGTGCCGTGTGTGGTTCCCGCGGGCCTGGCCTCTTTACGGGTTATGGCCCTTGCGTGCCTTGAATTA
CTTCCACCTGGCTGCAGTACGTGATTCTTGATCCCGAGCTTCGGGTTGGAAGTGGGTGGGAGAGTTCGAG
GCCTTGCGCTTAAGGAGCCCCTTCGCCTCGTGCTTGAGTTGAGGCCTGGCCTGGGCGCTGGGGCCGCCGC
GTGCGAATCTGGTGGCACCTTCGCGCCTGTCTCGCTGCTTTCGATAAGTCTCTAGCCATTTAAAATTTTT
GATGACCTGCTGCGACGCTTTTTTTCTGGCAAGATAGTCTTGTAAATGCGGGCCAAGATCTGCACACTGG
TATTTCGGTTTTTGGGGCCGCGGGCGGCGACGGGGCCCGTGCGTCCCAGCGCACATGTTCGGCGAGGCGG
GGCCTGCGAGCGCGGCCACCGAGAATCGGACGGGGGTAGTCTCAAGCTGGCCGGCCTGCTCTGGTGCCTG
GCCTCGCGCCGCCGTGTATCGCCCCGCCCTGGGCGGCAAGGCTGGCCCGGTCGGCACCAGTTGCGTGAGC
GGAAAGATGGCCGCTTCCCGGCCCTGCTGCAGGGAGCTCAAAATGGAGGACGCGGCGCTCGGGAGAGCGG
GCGGGTGAGTCACCCACACAAAGGAAAAGGGCCTTTCCGTCCTCAGCCGTCGCTTCATGTGACTCCACGG
AGTACCGGGCGCCGTCCAGGCACCTCGATTAGTTCTCGAGCTTTTGGAGTACGTCGTCTTTAGGTTGGGG
GGAGGGGTTTTATGCGATGGAGTTTCCCCACACTGAGTGGGTGGAGACTGAAGTTAGGCCAGCTTGGCAC
TTGATGTAATTCTCCTTGGAATTTGCCCTTTTTGAGTTTGGATCTTGGTTCATTCTCAAGCCTCAGACAG
TGGTTCAAAGTTTTTTTCTTCCATTTCAGGTGTCGTGAGGCTAGCACCGCCACCATGGTGAAATGCTGCT
CCGCCATTGGATGTGCTTCTCGCTGCTTGCCAAATTCGAAGTTAAAAGGACTGACATTTCACGTATTCCC
CACAGATGAAAACATCAAAAGGAAATGGGTATTAGCAATGAAAAGACTTGATGTGAATGCAGCCGGCATT
TGGGAGCCTAAAAAAGGAGATGTGTTGTGTTCGAGGCACTTTAAGAAGACAGATTTTGACAGAAGTGCTC
CAAATATTAAACTGAAACCTGGAGTCATACCTTCTATCTTTGATTCTCCATATCACCTACAGGGGAAAAG
AGAAAAACTTCATTGTAGAAAAAACTTCACCCTCAAAACCGTTCCAGCCACTAACTACAATCACCATCTT
GTTGGTGCTTCCTCATGTATTGAAGAATTCCAATCCCAGTTCATTTTTAAACACAGGAAAAGGAAACAAG
AACAGGAAGAAGAACAAAAACCAAGAAGAGAGAAATGCATTTCATAGTAATGAACTAGTCCGTAACTTGA
AAGTATTTCGATTTCTTGGCTTTATATATCTTGTGGAAAGGACGAGGAACCAGACACTGAACAAACAGGA
CGCGTTAAGTCGACAATCAACCTCTGGATTACAAAATTTGTGAAAGATTGACTGGTATTCTTAACTATGT
TGCTCCTTTTACGCTATGTGGATACGCTGCTTTAATGCCTTTGTATCATGCTATTGCTTCCCGTATGGCT
TTCATTTTCTCCTCCTTGTATAAATCCTGGTTGCTGTCTCTTTATGAGGAGTTGTGGCCCGTTGTCAGGC
AACGTGGCGTGGTGTGCACTGTGTTTGCTGACGCAACCCCCACTGGTTGGGGCATTGCCACCACCTGTCA
GCTCCTTTCCGGGACTTTCGCTTTCCCCCTCCCTATTGCCACGGCGGAACTCATCGCCGCCTGCCTTGCC
CGCTGCTGGACAGGGGCTCGGCTGTTGGGCACTGACAATTCCGTGGTGTTGTCGGGGAAATCATCGTCCT
TTCCTTGGCTGCTCGCCTGTGTTGCCACCTGGATTCTGCGCGGGACGTCCTTCTGCTACGTCCCTTCGGC
CCTCAATCCAGCGGACCTTCCTTCCCGCGGCCTGCTGCCGGCTCTGCGGCCTCTTCCGCGTCTTCGCCTT
CGCCCTCAGACGAGTCGGATCTCCCTTTGGGCCGCCTCCCCGCGTCGACTTTAAGACCAATGACTTACAA
GGCAGCTGTAGATCTTAGCCACTTTTTAAAAGAAAAGGGGGGACTGGAAGGGCTAATTCACTCCCAACGA
AGACAAGATCTGCTTTTTGCTTGTACTGGGTCTCTCTGGTTAGACCAGATCTGAGCCTGGGAGCTCTCTG
GCTAACTAGGGAACCCACTGCTTAAGCCTCAATAAAGCTTGCCTTGAGTGCTTCAAGTAGTGTGTGCCCG
TCTGTTGTGTGACTCTGGTAACTAGAGATCCCTCAGACCCTTTTAGTCAGTGTGGAAAATCTCTAGCAGT
ACGTATAGTAGTTCATGTCATCTTATTATTCAGTATTTATAACTTGCAAAGAAATGAATATCAGAGAGTG
AGAGGAACTTGTTTATTGCAGCTTATAATGGTTACAAATAAAGCAATAGCATCACAAATTTCACAAATAA
AGCATTTTTTTCACTGCATTCTAGTTGTGGTTTGTCCAAACTCATCAATGTATCTTATCATGTCTGGCTC
TAGCTATCCCGCCCCTAACTCCGCCCATCCCGCCCCTAACTCCGCCCAGTTCCGCCCATTCTCCGCCCCA
TGGCTGACTAATTTTTTTTATTTATGCAGAGGCCGAGGCCGCCTCGGCCTCTGAGCTATTCCAGAAGTAG
TGAGGAGGCTTTTTTGGAGGCCTAGGGACGTACCCAATTCGCCCTATAGTGAGTCGTATTACGCGCGCTC
ACTGGCCGTCGTTTTACAACGTCGTGACTGGGAAAACCCTGGCGTTACCCAACTTAATCGCCTTGCAGCA
CATCCCCCTTTCGCCAGCTGGCGTAATAGCGAAGAGGCCCGCACCGATCGCCCTTCCCAACAGTTGCGCA
GCCTGAATGGCGAATGGG
[124 nt withheld, positions 6179-6302]
C
[91 nt withheld, positions 6304-6394]
A
[49 nt withheld, positions 6396-6444]
CCTTTGACGTTGGAGTCCACGTTCTTT
[37 nt withheld, positions 6472-6508]
ACCCTATCTCGGTCTATTCTTTTGATTTATAAGGGATTTTGCCGATTTCGGCCTATTGGTTAAAAAATGA
GCTGATTTAACAAAAATTTAACGCGAATTTTAACAAAATATTAACGCTTACAATTTAGGTGGCACTTTTC
GGGGAAATGTGCGCGGAACCCCTATTTGTTTATTTTTCTAAATACATTCAAATATGTATCCGCTCATGAG
ACAATAACCCTGATAAATGCTTCAATAATATTGAAAAAGGAAGAGTATGAGTATTCAACATTTCCGTGTC
GCCCTTATTCCCTTTTTTGCGGCATTTTGCCTTCCTGTTTTTGCTCACCCAGAAACGCTGGTGAAAGTAA
AAGATGCTGAAGATCAGTTGGGTGCACGAGTGGGTTACATCGAACTGGATCTCAACAGCGGTAAGATCCT
TGAGAGTTTTCGCCCCGAAGAACGTTTTCCAATGATGAGCACTTTTAAAGTTCTGCTATGTGGCGCGGTA
TTATCCCGTATTGACGCCGGGCAAGAGCAACTCGGTCGCCGCATACACTATTCTCAGAATGACTTGGTTG
AGTACTCACCAGTCACAGAAAAGCATCTTACGGATGGCATGACAGTAAGAGAATTATGCAGTGCTGCCAT
AACCATGAGTGATAACACTGCGGCCAACTTACTTCTGACAACGATCGGAGGACCGAAGGAGCTAACCGCT
TTTTTGCACAACATGGGGGATCATGTAACTCGCCTTGATCGTTGGGAACCGGAGCTGAATGAAGCCATAC
CAAACGACGAGCGTGACACCACGATGCCTGTAGCAATGGCAACAACGTTGCGCAAACTATTAACTGGCGA
ACTACTTACTCTAGCTTCCCGGCAACAATTAATAGACTGGATGGAGGCGGATAAAGTTGCAGGACCACTT
CTGCGCTCGGCCCTTCCGGCTGGCTGGTTTATTGCTGATAAATCTGGAGCCGGTGAGCGTGGGTCTCGCG
GTATCATTGCAGCACTGGGGCCAGATGGTAAGCCCTCCCGTATCGTAGTTATCTACACGACGGGGAGTCA
GGCAACTATGGATGAACGAAATAGACAGATCGCTGAGATAGGTGCCTCACTGATTAAGCATTGGTAACTG
TCAGACCAAGTTTACTCATATATACTTTAGATTGATTTAAAACTTCATTTTTAATTTAAAAGGATCTAGG
TGAAGATCCTTTTTGATAATCTCATGACCAAAATCCCTTAACGTGAGTTTTCGTTCCACTGAGCGTCAGA
CCCCGTAGAAAAGATCAAAGGATCTTCTTGAGATCCTTTTTTTCTGCGCGTAATCTGCTGCTTGCAAACA
AAAAAACCACCGCTACCAGCGGTGGTTTGTTTGCCGGATCAAGAGCTACCAACTCTTTTTCCGAAGGTAA
CTGGCTTCAGCAGAGCGCAGATACCAAATACTGTTCTTCTAGTGTAGCCGTAGTTAGGCCACCACTTCAA
GAACTCTGTAGCACCGCCTACATACCTCGCTCTGCTAATCCTGTTACCAGTGGCTGCTGCCAGTGGCGAT
AAGTCGTGTCTTACCGGGTTGGACTCAAGACGATAGTTACCGGATAAGGCGCAGCGGTCGGGCTGAACGG
GGGGTTCGTGCACACAGCCCAGCTTGGAGCGAACGACCTACACCGAACTGAGATACCTACAGCGTGAGCT
ATGAGAAAGCGCCACGCTTCCCGAAGGGAGAAAGGCGGACAGGTATCCGGTAAGCGGCAGGGTCGGAACA
GGAGAGCGCACGAGGGAGCTTCCAGGGGGAAACGCCTGGTATCTTTATAGTCCTGTCGGGTTTCGCCACC
TCTGACTTGAGCGTCGATTTTTGTGATGCTCGTCAGGGGGGCGGAGCCTATGGAAAAACGCCAGCAACGC
GGCCTTTTTACGGTTCCTGGCCTTTTGCTGGCCTTTTGCTCACATGTTCTTTCCTGCGTTATCCCCTGAT
TCTGTGGATAACCGTATTACCGCCTTTGAGTGAGCTGATACCGCTCGCCGCAGCCGAACGACCGAGCGCA
GCGAGTCAGTGAGCGAGGAAGCGGAAGAGCGCCCAATACGCAAACCGCCTCTCCCCGCGCGTTGGCCGAT
TCATTAATGCAGCTGGCACGACAGGTTTCCCGACTGGAAAGCGGGCAGTGAGCGCAACGCAATTAATGTG
AGTTAGCTCACTCATTAGGCACCCCAGGCTTTACACTTTATGCTTCCGGCTCGTATGTTGTGTGGAATTG
TGAGCGGATAACAATTTCACACAGGAAACAGCTATGACCATGATTACGCCAAGCGCGCAATTAACCCTCA
CTAAAGGGAACAAAAGCTGGAGCTGCAAGC
