>Addgene plasmid #142152 | TFORF0153 | depositor partial sequence | sequence record 278594 | Insert
ACCGCCACCATGGTGAAATGCTGCTCCGCCATTGGATGTGCTTCTCGCTGCTTGCCAAATTCGAAGTTAA
AAGGACTGACATTTCACGTATTCCCCACAGATGAAAACATCAAAAGGAAATGGGTATTAGCAATGAAAAG
ACTTGATGTGAATGCAGCCGGCATTTGGGAGCCTAAAAAAGGAGATGTGTTGTGTTCGAGGCACTTTAAG
AAGACAGATTTTGACAGAAGTGCTCCAAATATTAAACTGAAACCTGGAGTCATACCTTCTATCTTTGATT
CTCCATATCACCTACAGGGGAAAAGAGAAAAACTTCATTGTAGAAAAAACTTCACCCTCAAAACCGTTCC
AGCCACTAACTACAATCACCATCTTGTTGGTGCTTCCTCATGTATTGAAGAATTCCAATCCCAGTTCATT
TTTAAACACAGGAAAAGGAAACAAGAACAGGAAGAAGAACAAAAACCAAGAAGAGAGAAATGCATTTCAT
AGTAATGAACTAGTCCGTAACTTGAAAGTATTTCGATTTCTTGGCTTTATATATCTTGTGGAAAGGACGA
GGAACCAGACACTGAACAAACAGG
