>Addgene plasmid #142152 | TFORF0153 | depositor partial sequence | sequence record 278595 | Barcode
GGAACCAGACACTGAACAAACAGG
